Addgene plasmid #195610: pET PI-SceI C-His
Purpose: Expresses PI-SceI (VDE) homing endonuclease/intein from the T7 promoter with a carboxyl-terminal histidine tag
Depositing lab: Frederick Gimble. Depositing organization: Purdue University. Publication: Amino acid residues in both the protein splicing and endonuclease domains of the PI-SceI intein mediate DNA binding. He Z, Crist M, Yen H, Duan X, Quiocho FA, Gimble FS. J Biol Chem. 1998 Feb 20;273(8):4607-15. doi: 10.1074/jbc.273.8.4607. PubMed 9468518.
Backbone
  Vector backbone: pET-23a
  Backbone manufacturer: Novagen
  Vector type: Bacterial Expression
Growth in bacteria
  Bacterial resistance: Ampicillin, 100 μg/mL
  Growth temperature: 37°C
  Growth strain: DH5alpha
  Copy number: High Copy
Gene/Insert
  Gene/Insert name: PI-SceI (alt name: VDE)
  Species: S. cerevisiae (budding yeast)
  Mutation: T825C, C900G, A901C, A903C, T1131G, T1137C, T1227C, C1230A, A1231C, T1359G, G657A, T658C, G660A
  Promoter: T7
  Cloning method: Restriction Enzyme; 5′ cloning site Unknown (unknown if destroyed)
Terms and licenses: Academic/Nonprofit Terms; Industry Terms: Not Available to Industry
Depositor comments: Expresses the excised intein of the VMA1 gene product including amino-terminal methionine-cysteine residues. Contains silent AvrII and RsrII sites near the borders of the N-terminal LAGLIDADG motif and silent EaeI and SnaBI sites near the borders of the C-terminal motif. Also contains silent mutations that introduce ApaI, BssHII, BstEII, BsiWI, MluI and SpeI sites. Expresses PI-SceI containing a carboxyl-terminal histidine tag.
How to cite: pET PI-SceI C-His was a gift from Frederick Gimble (Addgene plasmid # 195610 ; http://n2t.net/addgene:195610 ; RRID:Addgene_195610)
