[The description below was written by a language model from this plasmid's Addgene catalogue record and pLannotate feature annotations shown in this document.]
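Description:
pET PI-SceI C-His is a 5.0 kb bacterial expression plasmid built on the Novagen pET-23a backbone for producing the Saccharomyces cerevisiae homing endonuclease PI-SceI (also called VDE) in E. coli. It is propagated through a ColE1/pMB1-type origin and selected with ampicillin via the β-lactamase gene. The record lists it as high copy, although the annotation also detects the pBR322-derived bom region and a rop coding sequence. An f1 origin is present as well, which allows single-stranded DNA production with helper phage.

The expression cassette consists of the T7 promoter and the phage T7 gene 10 ribosome binding site, followed by the PI-SceI open reading frame, a carboxyl-terminal histidine tag and the T7 terminator, so expression requires a host that supplies T7 RNA polymerase. The automated annotation splits the insert into 5′ and 3′ Sce VMA intein fragments, and it matches the tag as a fragment of a 9xHis entry spanning 18 nucleotides, which is consistent with six histidines. A short hit to a T7 gene 10B solubility tag lies between the His tag and the terminator and probably reflects backbone sequence rather than an intended fusion.

The encoded protein is the already excised intein of the VMA1 gene product, beginning with methionine-cysteine residues, rather than a splicing precursor. The listed base changes are described as silent mutations that introduce unique restriction sites. AvrII and RsrII flank the N-terminal LAGLIDADG motif, EaeI and SnaBI flank the C-terminal motif, and further sites are spread through the gene. This arrangement suits cassette mutagenesis and affinity purification of variants for studying DNA binding and cleavage by the splicing and endonuclease domains.
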