Features (pLannotate 1.2.2; 14 found; start..end, strand, type, name):
    402..420     +  promoter       T7 promoter: promoter for bacteriophage T7 RNA polymerase
    452..474     +  RBS            RBS: efficient ribosome binding site from bacteriophage T7 gene 10 (Olins and Rangwala, 1989)
    485..1293    +  CDS            Sce VMA intein 5' region (fragment): 5' region of the intein from the yeast Vma1 subunit of the vacuolar ATPase (Chong et al., 1998); Saccharomyces cerevisiae VMA1
   1306..1823    +  CDS            Sce VMA intein 3' region (fragment): modified 3' region of the intein from the yeast Vma1 subunit of the vacuolar ATPase (Chong et al., 1998); Saccharomyces cerevisiae VMA1; C-terminal cleavage of this intein can be induced by thiols.
   1904..1921    +  CDS            9xHis (fragment): 9xHis affinity tag
   1931..1980    +  CDS            SET1 (fragment): solubility-enhancement tag derived from T7 phage gene 10B
   1988..2035    +  terminator     T7 terminator: transcription terminator for bacteriophage T7 RNA polymerase
   2072..2500    +  rep_origin     f1 ori (sequence partly withheld): f1 bacteriophage origin of replication; arrow indicates direction of (+) strand synthesis
   2553..2657    +  promoter       AmpR promoter: bla
   2658..3518    +  CDS            AmpR: β-lactamase; bla; confers resistance to ampicillin, carbenicillin, and related antibiotics
   3689..4277    +  rep_origin     ori: high-copy-number ColE1/pMB1/pBR322/pUC origin of replication
   4463..4602    -  misc_feature   bom: basis of mobility region from pBR322
   4704..4895    -  CDS            rop: Rop protein, which maintains plasmids at low copy number; rop
   4912..290     +  CDS            YPB1_ECOLX (across the origin): Protein predicted: Swiss-Prot protein existence level 4. From Escherichia coli.
>Addgene plasmid #195610 | pET PI-SceI C-His | addgene full sequence | sequence record 383258 | Addgene NGS Result
TGGAACGTTGTGAGGGTAAACAACTGGCGGTATGGATGCGGCGGGACCAGAGAAAAATCACTCAGGGTCA
ATGCCAGCGCTTCGTTAATACAGATGTAGGTGTTCCACAGGGTAGCCAGCAGCATCCTGCGATGCAGATC
CGGAACATAATGGTGCAGGGCGCTGACTTCCGCGTTTCCAGACTTTACGAAACACGGAAACCGAAGACCA
TTCATGTTGTTGCTCAGGTCGCAGACGTTTTGCAGCAGCAGTCGCTTCACGTTCGCTCGCGTATCGGTGA
TTCATTCTGCTAACCAGTAAGGCAACCCCGCCAGCCTAGCCGGGTCCTCAACGACAGGAGCACGATCATG
CGCACCCGTGGCCAGGACCCAACGCTGCCCGAGATCTCGATCCCGCGAAATTAATACGACTCACTATAGG
GAGACCACAACGGTTTCCCTCTAGAAATAATTTTGTTTAACTTTAAGAAGGAGATATACATATGTGCTTT
GCCAAGGGTACCAATGTTTTAATGGCGGATGGGTCTATTGAATGTATTGAAAACATTGAGGTTGGTAATA
AGGTCATGGGTAAAGATGGCAGACCTCGTGAGGTAATTAAATTGCCCAGAGGAAGAGAAACTATGTACAG
CGTCGTGCAGAAAAGTCAGCACAGAGCCCACAAAAGTGACTCAAGTCGTGAAGTGCCAGAATTACTCAAG
TTTACGTGTAATGCGACCCATGAACTAGTTGTTAGAACACCTCGTAGTGTCCGCCGTTTGTCTCGTACCA
TTAAGGGTGTCGAATATTTTGAAGTTATTACTTTTGAGATGGGCCAAAAGAAAGCCCCCGACGGTAGAAT
TGTTGAGCTTGTCAAGGAAGTTTCAAAGAGCTACCCAATATCTGAGGGGCCCGAGAGAGCCAACGAATTA
GTAGAATCCTATAGAAAGGCTTCAAATAAAGCTTATTTTGAGTGGACTATTGAGGCGCGCGATCTTTCTC
TGTTGGGTTCCCATGTTCGTAAAGCTACCTACCAGACTTACGCTCCAATTCTTTATGAGAATGACCACTT
TTTCGACTACATGCAAAAAAGTAAGTTTCATCTCACCATTGAAGGTCCAAAAGTACTTGCTTATCTCCTA
GGTTTATGGATTGGTGATGGATTGTCGGACCGGGCAACTTTTTCGGTTGATTCCAGAGATACTTCTTTGA
TGGAACGGGTTACCGAATATGCTGAAAAGTTGAATTTGTGCGCCGAGTATAAGGACAGAAAAGAACCACA
AGTTGCCAAAACTGTTAATTTGTACTCTAAAGTCGTACGAGGTAATGGTATTCGCAATAATCTTAATACT
GAGAATCCATTATGGGACGCTATTGTTGGCTTAGGATTCTTGAAGGACGGTGTCAAAAATATTCCTTCTT
TCTTGTCTACGGACAATATCGGTACGCGTGAAACATTTCTGGCCGGTCTAATTGATTCTGATGGCTACGT
AACTGATGAGCATGGTATTAAAGCAACAATAAAGACAATTCATACTTCTGTCAGAGATGGTTTGGTTTCC
CTTGCTCGTTCTTTAGGCTTAGTAGTCTCGGTTAACGCAGAACCTGCTAAGGTTGACATGAATGGCACCA
AACATAAAATTAGTTATGCTATTTATATGTCTGGTGGAGATGTTTTGCTTAACGTTCTTTCGAAGTGTGC
CGGCTCTAAAAAATTCAGGCCTGCTCCCGCCGCTGCTTTTGCACGTGAGTGCCGCGGATTTTATTTCGAG
TTACAAGAATTGAAGGAAGACGATTATTATGGGATTACTTTATCTGATGATTCTGATCATCAGTTTTTGC
TTGCCAACCAGGTTGTCGTCCATGCAAAATGGGTCGCGGATCCGAATTCGAGCTCCGTCGACAAGCTTGC
GGCCGCACTCGAGCACCACCACCACCACCACTGAGATCCGGCTGCTAACAAAGCCCGAAAGGAAGCTGAG
TTGGCTGCTGCCACCGCTGAGCAATAACTAGCATAACCCCTTGGGGCCTCTAAACGGGTCTTGAGGGGTT
TTTTGCTGAAAGGAGGAACTATATCCGGATTGGCGAATGGG
[124 nt withheld, positions 2072-2195]
C
[91 nt withheld, positions 2197-2287]
A
[49 nt withheld, positions 2289-2337]
CCTTTGACGTTGGAGTCCACGTTCTTT
[37 nt withheld, positions 2365-2401]
ACCCTATCTCGGTCTATTCTTTTGATTTATAAGGGATTTTGCCGATTTCGGCCTATTGGTTAAAAAATGA
GCTGATTTAACAAAAATTTAACGCGAATTTTAACAAAATATTAACGCTTACAATTTAGGTGGCACTTTTC
GGGGAAATGTGCGCGGAACCCCTATTTGTTTATTTTTCTAAATACATTCAAATATGTATCCGCTCATGAG
ACAATAACCCTGATAAATGCTTCAATAATATTGAAAAAGGAAGAGTATGAGTATTCAACATTTCCGTGTC
GCCCTTATTCCCTTTTTTGCGGCATTTTGCCTTCCTGTTTTTGCTCACCCAGAAACGCTGGTGAAAGTAA
AAGATGCTGAAGATCAGTTGGGTGCACGAGTGGGTTACATCGAACTGGATCTCAACAGCGGTAAGATCCT
TGAGAGTTTTCGCCCCGAAGAACGTTTTCCAATGATGAGCACTTTTAAAGTTCTGCTATGTGGCGCGGTA
TTATCCCGTATTGACGCCGGGCAAGAGCAACTCGGTCGCCGCATACACTATTCTCAGAATGACTTGGTTG
AGTACTCACCAGTCACAGAAAAGCATCTTACGGATGGCATGACAGTAAGAGAATTATGCAGTGCTGCCAT
AACCATGAGTGATAACACTGCGGCCAACTTACTTCTGACAACGATCGGAGGACCGAAGGAGCTAACCGCT
TTTTTGCACAACATGGGGGATCATGTAACTCGCCTTGATCGTTGGGAACCGGAGCTGAATGAAGCCATAC
CAAACGACGAGCGTGACACCACGATGCCTGCAGCAATGGCAACAACGTTGCGCAAACTATTAACTGGCGA
ACTACTTACTCTAGCTTCCCGGCAACAATTAATAGACTGGATGGAGGCGGATAAAGTTGCAGGACCACTT
CTGCGCTCGGCCCTTCCGGCTGGCTGGTTTATTGCTGATAAATCTGGAGCCGGTGAGCGTGGGTCTCGCG
GTATCATTGCAGCACTGGGGCCAGATGGTAAGCCCTCCCGTATCGTAGTTATCTACACGACGGGGAGTCA
GGCAACTATGGATGAACGAAATAGACAGATCGCTGAGATAGGTGCCTCACTGATTAAGCATTGGTAACTG
TCAGACCAAGTTTACTCATATATACTTTAGATTGATTTAAAACTTCATTTTTAATTTAAAAGGATCTAGG
TGAAGATCCTTTTTGATAATCTCATGACCAAAATCCCTTAACGTGAGTTTTCGTTCCACTGAGCGTCAGA
CCCCGTAGAAAAGATCAAAGGATCTTCTTGAGATCCTTTTTTTCTGCGCGTAATCTGCTGCTTGCAAACA
AAAAAACCACCGCTACCAGCGGTGGTTTGTTTGCCGGATCAAGAGCTACCAACTCTTTTTCCGAAGGTAA
CTGGCTTCAGCAGAGCGCAGATACCAAATACTGTCCTTCTAGTGTAGCCGTAGTTAGGCCACCACTTCAA
GAACTCTGTAGCACCGCCTACATACCTCGCTCTGCTAATCCTGTTACCAGTGGCTGCTGCCAGTGGCGAT
AAGTCGTGTCTTACCGGGTTGGACTCAAGACGATAGTTACCGGATAAGGCGCAGCGGTCGGGCTGAACGG
GGGGTTCGTGCACACAGCCCAGCTTGGAGCGAACGACCTACACCGAACTGAGATACCTACAGCGTGAGCT
ATGAGAAAGCGCCACGCTTCCCGAAGGGAGAAAGGCGGACAGGTATCCGGTAAGCGGCAGGGTCGGAACA
GGAGAGCGCACGAGGGAGCTTCCAGGGGGAAACGCCTGGTATCTTTATAGTCCTGTCGGGTTTCGCCACC
TCTGACTTGAGCGTCGATTTTTGTGATGCTCGTCAGGGGGGCGGAGCCTATGGAAAAACGCCAGCAACGC
GGCCTTTTTACGGTTCCTGGCCTTTTGCTGGCCTTTTGCTCACATGTTCTTTCCTGCGTTATCCCCTGAT
TCTGTGGATAACCGTATTACCGCCTTTGAGTGAGCTGATACCGCTCGCCGCAGCCGAACGACCGAGCGCA
GCGAGTCAGTGAGCGAGGAAGCGGAAGAGCGCCTGATGCGGTATTTTCTCCTTACGCATCTGTGCGGTAT
TTCACACCGCAATGGTGCACTCTCAGTACAATCTGCTCTGATGCCGCATAGTTAAGCCAGTATACACTCC
GCTATCGCTACGTGACTGGGTCATGGCTGCGCCCCGACACCCGCCAACACCCGCTGACGCGCCCTGACGG
GCTTGTCTGCTCCCGGCATCCGCTTACAGACAAGCTGTGACCGTCTCCGGGAGCTGCATGTGTCAGAGGT
TTTCACCGTCATCACCGAAACGCGCGAGGCAGCTGCGGTAAAGCTCATCAGCGTGGTCGTGAAGCGATTC
ACAGATGTCTGCCTGTTCATCCGCGTCCAGCTCGTTGAGTTTCTCCAGAAGCGTTAATGTCTGGCTTCTG
ATAAAGCGGGCCATGTTAAGGGCGGTTTTTTCCTGTTTGGTCACTGATGCCTCCGTGTAAGGGGGATTTC
TGTTCATGGGGGTAATGATACCGATGAAACGAGAGAGGATGCTCACGATACGGGTTACTGATGATGAACA
TGCCCGGTTAC
